Addgene plasmid #87780: pSLIK 3XFLAG-MKK7-EE-NLS hygro
Purpose: Inducible expression of constitutively active mutant MKK7 with a C-terminal NLS sequence
Depositing lab: Kevin Janes. Depositing organization: University of Virginia. Publication: Profiling Subcellular Protein Phosphatase Responses to Coxsackievirus B3 Infection of Cardiomyocytes. Shah M, Smolko CM, Kinicki S, Chapman ZD, Brautigan DL, Janes KA. Mol Cell Proteomics. 2017 Apr;16(4 suppl 1):S244-S262. doi: 10.1074/mcp.O116.063487. Epub 2017 Feb 7. PubMed 28174228.
Backbone
  Vector backbone: pSLIK-Hygro
  Backbone manufacturer: Addgene #25737
  Backbone size w/o insert (bp): 13918
  Total vector size (bp): 13804
  Vector type: Mammalian Expression, Lentiviral
  Selectable markers: Hygromycin
Growth in bacteria
  Bacterial resistance: Ampicillin, 100 μg/mL
  Growth temperature: 37°C
  Growth strain: NEB Stable
  Copy number: Unknown
Gene/Insert
  Gene/Insert name: MKK7
  Species: M. musculus (mouse)
  Insert size (bp): 1155
  GenBank ID: NM_001042557
  Entrez Gene: Map2k7 (a.k.a. 5930412N11Rik, JNKK 2, Jnkk, Jnkk2, MAPKK 7, MEK 7, Mapkk7, Mek7, Mkk7, Prkm, Prkmk7, sek, sek2)
  Tag / fusion protein: 3xFLAG (N terminal on insert); NLS (C terminal on insert)
  Cloning method: Gateway Cloning
  Sequencing primers: 5′ CMV-F; 3′ hUBCpro-R
Terms and licenses: Academic/Nonprofit Terms; Industry Terms: Not Available to Industry
How to cite: pSLIK 3XFLAG-MKK7-EE-NLS hygro was a gift from Kevin Janes (Addgene plasmid # 87780 ; http://n2t.net/addgene:87780 ; RRID:Addgene_87780)
