[The description below was written by a language model from this plasmid's Addgene catalogue record.]
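Description:
pSLIK 3XFLAG-MKK7-EE-NLS hygro is a lentiviral mammalian expression plasmid of about 13.8 kb, built on the pSLIK-Hygro backbone by Gateway recombination. It is propagated in bacteria under ampicillin selection, in a recombination-deficient strain of the kind commonly used to stabilise the repeated sequences of lentiviral vectors. Transduced mammalian cells are selected with hygromycin. No feature table accompanies the record, so the regulatory elements are not explicitly listed. The stated purpose is inducible expression, but the inducer and the responsive promoter are not named. The listed sequencing primers (a CMV forward primer and a reverse primer in the human ubiquitin C promoter) suggest that the insert lies downstream of a CMV-derived promoter sequence and upstream of a UBC promoter. What that second promoter drives is not stated.

The payload is a roughly 1.2 kb mouse Map2k7 (MKK7) coding sequence. MKK7 is the MAP kinase kinase that phosphorylates and activates JNK. The record describes this version as a constitutively active mutant. The "EE" in the name probably denotes phosphomimetic glutamate substitutions, although the specific residues are not given. The protein carries an N-terminal 3xFLAG epitope for detection or immunoprecipitation and a C-terminal nuclear localisation signal that directs it to the nucleus.

Together these parts allow stable integration into target cells by lentiviral delivery, followed by switchable production of nuclear-targeted, active MKK7 to drive JNK pathway signalling in that compartment. The associated publication concerns subcellular phosphatase responses in cardiomyocytes infected with coxsackievirus B3, which is consistent with using the construct to perturb stress-kinase signalling in a defined compartment.
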