>Addgene plasmid #87780 | pSLIK 3XFLAG-MKK7-EE-NLS hygro | depositor partial sequence | sequence record 171311 | ORF
ATGGACTACAAAGACCATGACGGTGATTATAAAGATCATGACATCGATTACAAGGATGACGATGACAAGA
CTAGAGGATCCATGCTGGGGCTCCCATCAACCTTGTTCACACCGCGCAGTATGGAGAGCATCGAGATTGA
CCAGAAGCTGCAGGAGATCATGAAGCAGACAGGGTACCTGACTATCGGGGGCCAGCGTTATCAGGCAGAA
ATCAATGACTTGGAGAACTTGGGTGAGATGGGCAGTGGTACCTGTGGTCAGGTGTGGAAGATGCGGTTCC
GGAAGACAGGCCACATCATTGCTGTTAAGCAAATGCGGCGCTCTGGGAACAAGGAAGAGAATAAGCGCAT
TTTGATGGACCTGGATGTAGTACTCAAGAGCCATGACTGCCCTTACATCGTTCAGTGCTTTGGCACCTTC
ATCACCAACACAGACGTCTTTATTGCCATGGAGCTCATGGGCACATGTGCAGAGAAGCTGAAGAAACGAA
TGCAGGGCCCCATTCCAGAGCGAATCCTGGGCAAGATGACTGTGGCGATTGTGAAAGCACTGTACTATCT
GAAGGAGAAGCATGGCGTCATCCATCGCGATGTCAAACCCTCCAACATCCTGCTAGATGAGCGGGGCCAG
ATCAAGCTCTGTGACTTTGGCATCAGTGGCCGCCTTGTTGACGAAAAAGCCAAAGAACGGAGTGCTGGCT
GTGCTGCCTATATGGCTCCCGAGCGCATCGACCCTCCAGATCCCACCAAGCCTGACTATGACATCCGAGC
TGATGTGTGGAGCCTGGGCATCTCACTGGTGGAGCTGGCAACAGGACAGTTCCCCTATAAGAACTGCAAG
ACGGACTTTGAGGTCCTCACCAAAGTCCTACAGGAAGAGCCCCCACTCCTGCCTGGTCACATGGGCTTCT
CAGGGGACTTCCAGTCATTTGTCAAAGACTGCCTTACTAAAGATCACAGGAAGAGACCAAAGTATAATAA
GCTACTTGAACACAGCTTCATCAAGCACTATGAGATACTCGAGGTGGATGTCGCGTCCTGGTTTAAGGAT
GTCATGGCGAAGACCGAGTCCCCAAGGACTAGTGGAGTCCTGAGTCAGCACCATCTGCCCTTCTTCAGGG
GTGGTTCTGGTCCGAAGAAAAAACGTAAAGTGTAG
