>Addgene plasmid #87780 | pSLIK 3XFLAG-MKK7-EE-NLS hygro | addgene partial sequence | sequence record 174948 | Addgene Partial NGS Result
CAACCCGTACCAAAGATGGATAGATCCGGAAAGCCTGAACTCACCGCGACGTCTGTCGAGAAGTTTCTGA
TCGAAAAGTTCGACAGCGTCTCCGACCTGATGCAGCTCTCGGAGGGCGAAGAATCTCGTGCTTTCAGCTT
CGATGTAGGAGGGCGTGGATATGTCCTGCGGGTAAATAGCTGCGCCGATGGTTTCTACAAAGATCGTTAT
GTTTATCGGCACTTTGCATCGGCCGCGCTCCCGATTCCGGAAGTGCTTGACATTGGGGAATTCAGCGAGA
GCCTGACCTATTGCATCTCCCGCCGTGCACAGGGTGTCACGTTGCAAGACCTGCCTGAAACCGAACTGCC
CGCTGTTCTGCAGCCGGTCGCGGAGGCCATGGATGCGATCGCTGCGGCCGATCTTAGCCAGACGAGCGGG
TTCGGCCCATTCGGACCGCAAGGAATCGGTCAATACACTACATGGCGTGATTTCATATGCGCGATTGCTG
ATCCCCATGTGTATCACTGGCAAACTGTGATGGACGACACCGTCAGTGCGTCCGTCGCGCAGGCTCTCGA
TGAGCTGATGCTTTGGGCCGAGGACTGCCCCGAAGTCCGGCACCTCGTGCACGCGGATTTCGGCTCCAAC
AATGTCCTGACGGACAATGGCCGCATAACAGCGGTCATTGACTGGAGCGAGGCGATGTTCGGGGATTCCC
AATACGAGGTCGCCAACATCTTCTTCTGGAGGCCGTGGTTGGCTTGTATGGAGCAGCAGACGCGCTACTT
CGAGCGGAGGCATCCGGAGCTTGCAGGATCGCCGCGGCTCCGGGCGTATATGCTCCGCATTGGTCTTGAC
CAACTCTATCAGAGCTTGGTTGACGGCAATTTCGATGATGCAGCTTGGGCGCAGGGTCGATGCGACGCAA
TCGTCCGATCCGGAGCCGGGACTGTCGGGCGTACACAAATCGCCCGCAGAAGCGCGGCCGTCTGGACCGA
TGGCTGTGTAGAAGTACTCGCCGATAGTGGAAACCGACGCCCCAGCACTCGTCCGAGGGCAAAGGAATAG
AGTAGATGCCGACCGAACAAGAGCTGATTTCGAGAACGCCTCAGCCAGCAACTCGCGCGAGCCTAGCAAG
GCAAATGCGAGAGAACGGCCTTACGCTTGGTGGCACAGTTCTCGTCCACAGTTCGCTAAGCTCGCTCGGC
TGGGTCGCGGGAGGGCCGGTCGCAGTGATTCAGGCCCTTCTGGATTGTGTTGGTCCCCAGGGCACGATTG
TCATGCCCACGCACTCGGGTGATCTGACTGATCCCGCAGATTGGAGATCGCCGCCCGTGCCTGCCGATTG
GGTGCAGATCTCTAGATCTGTACAAGTAAAGCGGCCGCGACTCTAGATCATAATCAGCCATACCACATTT
GTAGAGGTTTTACTTGCTTTAAAAAACCTCCCACACCTCCCCCTGAACCTGAAACATAAAATGAATGCAA
TTGTTGTTGTTTAGTCCCTCCCAATTCGATATCAAGCTTATCGATAATCAACCTCTGGATTACAAAATTT
GTGAAAGATTGACTGGTATTCTTAACTATGTTGCTCCTTTTACGCTATGTGGATACGCTGCTTTAATGCC
TTTGTATCATGCTATTGCTTCCCGTATGGCTTTCATTTTCTCCTCCTTGTATAAATCCTGGTTGCTGTCT
CTTTATGAGGAGTTGTGGCCCGTTGTCAGGCAACGTGGCGTGGTGTGCACTGTGTTTGCTGACGCAACCC
CCACTGGTTGGGGCATTGCCACCACCTGTCAGCTCCTTTCCGGGACTTTCGCTTTCCCCCTCCCTATTGC
CACGGCGGAACTCATCGCCGCCTGCCTTGCCCGCTGCTGGACAGGGGCTCGGCTGTTGGGCACTGACAAT
TCCGTGGTGTTGTCGGGGAAATCATCGTCCTTTCCTTGGCTGCTCGCCTGTGTTGCCACCTGGATTCTGC
GCGGGACGTCCTTCTGCTACGTCCCTTCGGCCCTCAATCCAGCGGACCTTCCTTCCCGCGGCCTGCTGCC
GGCTCTGCGGCCTCTTCCGCGTCTTCGCCTTCGCCCTCAGACGAGTCGGATCTCCCTTTGGGCCGCCTCC
CCGCATCGATACCGTCGACCTCGATCGAGACCTAGAAAAACATGGAGCAATCACAAGTAGCAATACAGCA
GCTACCAATGCTGATTGTGCCTGGCTAGAAGCACAAGAGGAGGAGGAGGTGGGTTTTCCAGTCACACCTC
AGGTACCTTTAAGACCAATGACTTACAAGGCAGCTGTAGATCTTAGCCACTTTTTAAAAGAAAAGGGGGG
ACTGGAAGGGCTAATTCACTCCCAACGAAGACAAGATATCCTTGATCTGTGGATCTACCACACACAAGGC
TACTTCCCTGATTGGCAGAACTACACACCAGGGCCAGGGATCAGATATCCACTGACCTTTGGATGGTGCT
ACAAGCTAGTACCAGTTGAGCAAGAGAAGGTAGAAGAAGCCAATGAAGGAGAGAACACCCGCTTGTTACA
CCCTGTGAGCCTGCATGGGATGGATGACCCGGAGAGAGAAGTATTAGAGTGGAGGTTTGACAGCCGCCTA
GCATTTCATCACATGGCCCGAGAGCTGCATCCGGACTGTACTGGGTCTCTCTGGTTAGACCAGATCTGAG
CCTGGGAGCTCTCTGGCTAACTAGGGAACCCACTGCTTAAGCCTCAATAAAGCTTGCCTTGAGTGCTTCA
AGTAGTGTGTGCCCGTCTGTTGTGTGACTCTGGTAACTAGAGATCCCTCAGACCCTTTTAGTCAGTGTGG
AAAATCTCTAGCAGGGCCCGTTTAAACCCGCTGATCAGCCTCGACTGTGCCTTCTAGTTGCCAGCCATCT
GTTGTTTGCCCCTCCCCCGTGCCTTCCTTGACCCTGGAAGGTGCCACTCCCACTGTCCTTTCCTAATAAA
ATGAGGAAATTGCATCGCATTGTCTGAGTAGGTGTCATTCTATTCTGGGGGGTGGGGTGGGGCAGGACAG
CAAGGGGGAGGATTGGGAAGACAATAGCAGGCATGCTGGGGATGCGGTGGGCTCTATGGCTTCTGAGGCG
GAAAGAACCAGCTGGGGCTCTAGGGGGTATCCCC
[124 nt withheld, positions 3115-3238]
C
[91 nt withheld, positions 3240-3330]
A
[49 nt withheld, positions 3332-3380]
CCTTTGACGTTGGAGTCCACGTTCTTT
[37 nt withheld, positions 3408-3444]
ACCCTATCTCGGTCTATTCTTTTGATTTATAAGGGATTTTGCCGATTTCGGCCTATTGGTTAAAAAATGA
GCTGATTTAACAAAAATTTAACGCGAATTAATTCTGTGGAATGTGTGTCAGTTAGGGTGTGGAAAGTCCC
CAGGCTCCCCAGCAGGCAGAAGTATGCAAAGCATGCATCTCAATTAGTCAGCAACCAGGTGTGGAAAGTC
CCCAGGCTCCCCAGCAGGCAGAAGTATGCAAAGCATGCATCTCAATTAGTCAGCAACCATAGTCCCGCCC
CTAACTCCGCCCATCCCGCCCCTAACTCCGCCCAGTTCCGCCCATTCTCCGCCCCATGGCTGACTAATTT
TTTTTATTTATGCAGAGGCCGAGGCCGCCTCTGCCTCTGAGCTATTCCAGAAGTAGTGAGGAGGCTTTTT
TGGAGGCCTAGGCTTTTGCAAAAAGCTCCCGGGAGCTTGTATATCCATTTTCGGATCTGATCAGCACGTG
TTGACAATTAATCATCGGCATAGTATATCGGCATAGTATAATACGACAAGGTGAGGAACTAAACCATGGC
CAAGTTGACCAGTGCCGTTCCGGTGCTCACCGCGCGCGACGTCGCCGGAGCGGTCGAGTTCTGGACCGAC
CGGCTCGGGTTCTCCCGGGACTTCGTGGAGGACGACTTCGCCGGTGTGGTCCGGGACGACGTGACCCTGT
TCATCAGCGCGGTCCAGGACCAGGTGGTGCCGGACAACACCCTGGCCTGGGTGTGGGTGCGCGGCCTGGA
CGAGCTGTACGCCGAGTGGTCGGAGGTCGTGTCCACGAACTTCCGGGACGCCTCCGGGCCGGCCATGACC
GAGATCGGCGAGCAGCCGTGGGGGCGGGAGTTCGCCCTGCGCGACCCGGCCGGCAACTGCGTGCACTTCG
TGGCCGAGGAGCAGGACTGACACGTGCTACGAGATTTCGATTCCACCGCCGCCTTCTATGAAAGGTTGGG
CTTCGGAATCGTTTTCCGGGACGCCGGCTGGATGATCCTCCAGCGCGGGGATCTCATGCTGGAGTTCTTC
GCCCACCCCAACTTGTTTATTGCAGCTTATAATGGTTACAAATAAAGCAATAGCATCACAAATTTCACAA
ATAAAGCATTTTTTTCACTGCATTCTAGTTGTGGTTTGTCCAAACTCATCAATGTATCTTATCATGTCTG
TATACCGTCGACCTCTAGCTAGAGCTTGGCGTAATCATGGTCATAGCTGTTTCCTGTGTGAAATTGTTAT
CCGCTCACAATTCCACACAACATACGAGCCGGAAGCATAAAGTGTAAAGCCTGGGGTGCCTAATGAGTGA
GCTAACTCACATTAATTGCGTTGCGCTCACTGCCCGCTTTCCAGTCGGGAAACCTGTCGTGCCAGCTGCA
TTAATGAATCGGCCAACGCGCGGGGAGAGGCGGTTTGCGTATTGGGCGCTCTTCCGCTTCCTCGCTCACT
GACTCGCTGCGCTCGGTCGTTCGGCTGCGGCGAGCGGTATCAGCTCACTCAAAGGCGGTAATACGGTTAT
CCACAGAATCAGGGGATAACGCAGGAAAGAACATGTGAGCAAAAGGCCAGCAAAAGGCCAGGAACCGTAA
AAAGGCCGCGTTGCTGGCGTTTTTCCATAGGCTCCGCCCCCCTGACGAGCATCACAAAAATCGACGCTCA
AGTCAGAGGTGGCGAAACCCGACAGGACTATAAAGATACCAGGCGTTTCCCCCTGGAAGCTCCCTCGTGC
GCTCTCCTGTTCCGACCCTGCCGCTTACCGGATACCTGTCCGCCTTTCTCCCTTCGGGAAGCGTGGCGCT
TTCTCATAGCTCACGCTGTAGGTATCTCAGTTCGGTGTAGGTCGTTCGCTCCAAGCTGGGCTGTGTGCAC
GAACCCCCCGTTCAGCCCGACCGCTGCGCCTTATCCGGTAACTATCGTCTTGAGTCCAACCCGGTAAGAC
ACGACTTATCGCCACTGGCAGCAGCCACTGGTAACAGGATTAGCAGAGCGAGGTATGTAGGCGGTGCTAC
AGAGTTCTTGAAGTGGTGGCCTAACTACGGCTACACTAGAAGAACAGTATTTGGTATCTGCGCTCTGCTG
AAGCCAGTTACCTTCGGAAAAAGAGTTGGTAGCTCTTGATCCGGCAAACAAACCACCGCTGGTAGCGGTG
GTTTTTTTGTTTGCAAGCAGCAGATTACGCGCAGAAAAAAAGGATCTCAAGAAGATCCTTTGATCTTTTC
TACGGGGTCTGACGCTCAGTGGAACGAAAACTCACGTTAAGGGATTTTGGTCATGAGATTATCAAAAAGG
ATCTTCACCTAGATCCTTTTAAATTAAAAATGAAGTTTTAAATCAATCTAAAGTATATATGAGTAAACTT
GGTCTGACAGTTACCAATGCTTAATCAGTGAGGCACCTATCTCAGCGATCTGTCTATTTCGTTCATCCAT
AGTTGCCTGACTCCCCGTCGTGTAGATAACTACGATACGGGAGGGCTTACCATCTGGCCCCAGTGCTGCA
ATGATACCGCGAGACCCACGCTCACCGGCTCCAGATTTATCAGCAATAAACCAGCCAGCCGGAAGGGCCG
AGCGCAGAAGTGGTCCTGCAACTTTATCCGCCTCCATCCAGTCTATTAATTGTTGCCGGGAAGCTAGAGT
AAGTAGTTCGCCAGTTAATAGTTTGCGCAACGTTGTTGCCATTGCTACAGGCATCGTGGTGTCACGCTCG
TCGTTTGGTATGGCTTCATTCAGCTCCGGTTCCCAACGATCAAGGCGAGTTACATGATCCCCCATGTTGT
GCAAAAAAGCGGTTAGCTCCTTCGGTCCTCCGATCGTTGTCAGAAGTAAGTTGGCCGCAGTGTTATCACT
CATGGTTATGGCAGCACTGCATAATTCTCTTACTGTCATGCCATCCGTAAGATGCTTTTCTGTGACTGGT
GAGTACTCAACCAAGTCATTCTGAGAATAGTGTATGCGGCGACCGAGTTGCTCTTGCCCGGCGTCAATAC
GGGATAATACCGCGCCACATAGCAGAACTTTAAAAGTGCTCATCATTGGAAAACGTTCTTCGGGGCGAAA
ACTCTCAAGGATCTTACCGCTGTTGAGATCCAGTTCGATGTAACCCACTCGTGCACCCAACTGATCTTCA
GCATCTTTTACTTTCACCAGCGTTTCTGGGTGAGCAAAAACAGGAAGGCAAAATGCCGCAAAAAAGGGAA
TAAGGGCGACACGGAAATGTTGAATACTCATACTCTTCCTTTTTCAATATTATTGAAGCATTTATCAGGG
TTATTGTCTCATGAGCGGATACATATTTGAATGTATTTAGAAAAATAAACAAATAGGGGTTCCGCGCACA
TTTCCCCGAAAAGTGCCACCTGACGTCGACGGATCGGGAGATCTCCCGATCCCCTATGGTGCACTCTCAG
TACAATCTGCTCTGATGCCGCATAGTTAAGCCAGTATCTGCTCCCTGCTTGTGTGTTGGAGGTCGCTGAG
TAGTGCGCGAGCAAAATTTAAGCTACAACAAGGCAAGGCTTGACCGACAATTGCATGAAGAATCTGCTTA
GGGTTAGGCGTTTTGCGCTGCTTCGCGATGTACGGGCCAGATATACGCGTTGACATTGATTATTGACTAG
TTATTAATAGTAATCAATTACGGGGTCATTAGTTCATAGCCCATATATGGAGTTCCGCGTTACATAACTT
ACGGTAAATGGCCCGCCTGGCTGACCGCCCAACGACCCCCGCCCATTGACGTCAATAATGACGTATGTTC
CCATAGTAACGCCAATAGGGACTTTCCATTGACGTCAATGGGTGGAGTATTTACGGTAAACTGCCCACTT
GGCAGTACATCAAGTGTATCATATGCCAAGTACGCCCCCTATTGACGTCAATGACGGTAAATGGCCCGCC
TGGCATTATGCCCAGTACATGACCTTATGGGACTTTCCTACTTGGCAGTACATCTACGTATTAGTCATCG
CTATTACCATGGTGATGCGGTTTTGGCAGTACATCAATGGGCGTGGATAGCGGTTTGACTCACGGGGATT
TCCAAGTCTCCACCCCATTGACGTCAATGGGAGTTTGTTTTGGCACCAAAATCAACGGGACTTTCCAAAA
TGTCGTAACAACTCCGCCCCATTGACGCAAATGGGCGGTAGGCGTGTACGGTGGGAGGTCTATATAAGCA
GCGCGTTTTGCCTGTACTGGGTCTCTCTGGTTAGACCAGATCTGAGCCTGGGAGCTCTCTGGCTAACTAG
GGAACCCACTGCTTAAGCCTCAATAAAGCTTGCCTTGAGTGCTTCAAGTAGTGTGTGCCCGTCTGTTGTG
TGACTCTGGTAACTAGAGATCCCTCAGACCCTTTTAGTCAGTGTGGAAAATCTCTAGCAGTGGCGCCCGA
ACAGGGACTTGAAAGCGAAAGGGAAACCAGAGGAGCTCTCTCGACGCAGGACTCGGCTTGCTGAAGCGCG
CACGGCAAGAGGCGAGGGGCGGCGACTGGTGAGTACGCCAAAAATTTTGACTAGCGGAGGCTAGAAGGAG
AGAGATGGGTGCGAGAGCGTCAGTATTAAGCGGGGGAGAATTAGATCGCGATGGGAAAAAATTCGGTTAA
GGCCAGGGGGAAAGAAAAAATATAAATTAAAACATATAGTATGGGCAAGCAGGGAGCTAGAACGATTCGC
AGTTAATCCTGGCCTGTTAGAAACATCAGAAGGCTGTAGACAAATACTGGGACAGCTACAACCATCCCTT
CAGACAGGATCAGAAGAACTTAGATCATTATATAATACAGTAGCAACCCTCTATTGTGTGCATCAAAGGA
TAGAGATAAAAGACACCAAGGAAGCTTTAGACAAGATAGAGGAAGAGCAAAACAAAAGTAAGACCACCGC
ACAGCAAGCGGCCGCTGATCTTCAGACCTGGAGGAGGAGATATGAGGGACAATTGGAGAAGTGAATTATA
TAAATATAAAGTAGTAAAAATTGAACCATTAGGAGTAGCACCCACCAAGGCAAAGAGAAGAGTGGTGCAG
AGAGAAAAAAGAGCAGTGGGAATAGGAGCTTTGTTCCTTGGGTTCTTGGGAGCAGCAGGAAGCACTATGG
GCGCAGCGTCAATGACGCTGACGGTACAGGCCAGACAATTATTGTCTGGTATAGTGCAGCAGCAGAACAA
TTTGCTGAGGGCTATTGAGGCGCAACAGCATCTGTTGCAACTCACAGTCTGGGGCATCAAGCAGCTCCAG
GCAAGAATCCTGGCTGTGGAAAGATACCTAAAGGATCAACAGCTCCTGGGGATTTGGGGTTGCTCTGGAA
AACTCATTTGCACCACTGCTGTGCCTTGGAATGCTAGTTGGAGTAATAAATCTCTGGAACAGATTTGGAA
TCACACGACCTGGATGGAGTGGGACAGAGAAATTAACAATTACACAAGCTTAATACACTCCTTAATTGAA
GAATCGCAAAACCAGCAAGAAAAGAATGAACAAGAATTATTGGAATTAGATAAATGGGCAAGTTTGTGGA
ATTGGTTTAACATAACAAATTGGCTGTGGTATATAAAATTATTCATAATGATAGTAGGAGGCTTGGTAGG
TTTAAGAATAGTTTTTGCTGTACTTTCTATAGTGAATAGAGTTAGGCAGGGATATTCACCATTATCGTTT
CAGACCCACCTCCCAACCCCGAGGGGACCCGACAGGCCCGAAGGAATAGAAGAAGAAGGTGGAGAGAGAG
ACAGAGACAGATCCATTCGATTAGTGAACGGATCGGCACTGCGTGCGCCAATTCTGCAGACAAATGGCAG
TATTCATCCACAATTTTAAAAGAAAAGGGGGGATTGGGGGGTACAGTGCAGGGGAAAGAATAGTAGACAT
AATAGCAACAGACATACAAACTAAAGAATTACAAAAACAAATTACAAAAATTCAAAATTTTCGGGTTTAT
TACAGGGACAGCAGAGATCCAGTTTGGTTAATTCTAGACAGTTATCAACAAGTTTGTACAAAAAAGCAGG
CTTTAAAGGAACCAATTCAGTCGACTGGATCCCGAGTTTACTCCCTATCAGTGATAGAGAACGTATGTCG
AGTTTACTCCCTATCAGTGATAGAGAACGATGTCGAGTTTACTCCCTATCAGTGATAGAGAACGTATGTC
GAGTTTACTCCCTATCAGTGATAGAGAACGTATGTCGAGTTTACTCCCTATCAGTGATAGAGAACGTATG
TCGAGTTTATCCCTATCAGTGATAGAGAACGTATGTCGAGTTTACTCCCTATCAGTGATAGAGAACGTAT
GTCGAGGTAGGCGTGTACGGTGGGAGGCCTATATAAGCAGAGCTCGTTTAGTGAACCGTCAGATCGCCAC
TAGATGGACTACAAAGACCATGACGGTGATTATAAAGATCATGACATCGATTACAAGGATGACGATGACA
AGACTAGAGGATCCATGCTGGGGCTCCCATCAACCTTGTTCACACCGCGCAGTATGGAGAGCATCGAGAT
TGACCAGAAGCTGCAGGAGATCATGAAGCAGACAGGGTACCTGACTATCGGGGGCCAGCGTTATCAGGCA
GAAATCAATGACTTGGAGAACTTGGGTGAGATGGGCAGTGGTACCTGTGGTCAGGTGTGGAAGATGCGGT
TCCGGAAGACAGGCCACATCATTGCTGTTAAGCAAATGCGGCGCTCTGGGAACAAGGAAGAGAATAAGCG
CATTTTGATGGACCTGGATGTAGTACTCAAGAGCCATGACTGCCCTTACATCGTTCAGTGCTTTGGCACC
TTCATCACCAACACAGACGTCTTTATTGCCATGGAGCTCATGGGCACATGTGCAGAGAAGCTGAAGAAAC
GAATGCAGGGCCCCATTCCAGAGCGAATCCTGGGCAAGATGACTGTGGCGATTGTGAAAGCACTGTACTA
TCTGAAGGAGAAGCATGGCGTCATCCATCGCGATGTCAAACCCTCCAACATCCTGCTAGATGAGCGGGGC
CAGATCAAGCTCTGTGACTTTGGCATCAGTGGCCGCCTTGTTGACGAAAAAGCCAAAGAACGGAGTGCTG
GCTGTGCTGCCTATATGGCTCCCGAGCGCATCGACCCTCCAGATCCCACCAAGCCTGACTATGACATCCG
AGCTGATGTGTGGAGCCTGGGCATCTCACTGGTGGAGCTGGCAACAGGACAGTTCCCCTATAAGAACTGC
AAGACGGACTTTGAGGTCCTCACCAAAGTCCTACAGGAAGAGCCCCCACTCCTGCCTGGTCACATGGGCT
TCTCAGGGGACTTCCAGTCATTTGTCAAAGACTGCCTTACTAAAGATCACAGGAAGAGACCAAAGTATAA
TAAGCTACTTGAACACAGCTTCATCAAGCACTATGAGATACTCGAGGTGGATGTCGCGTCCTGGTTTAAG
GATGTCATGGCGAAGACCGAGTCCCCAAGGACTAGTGGAGTCCTGAGTCAGCACCATCTGCCCTTCTTCA
GGGGTGGTTCTGGTCCGAAGAAAAAACGTAAAGTGTAGCAATTGGAAGACTAATGCGTTTTCGAGATATC
TAGACCCAGCTTTCTTGTACAAAGTGGTTGATAACATCTCGAGCCATAAAGATGGTTAATTAACCCACCC
AAGATCTGGCCTCCGCGCCGGGTTTTGGCGCCTCCCGCGGGCGCCCCCCTCCTCACGGCGAGCGCTGCCA
CGTCAGACGAAGGGCGCAGCGAGCGTCCTGATCCTTCCGCCCGGACGCTCAGGACAGCGGCCCGCTGCTC
ATAAGACTCGGCCTTAGAACCCCAGTATCAGCAGAAGGACATTTTAGGACGGGACTTGGGTGACTCTAGG
GCACTGGTTTTCTTTCCAGAGAGCGGAACAGGCGAGGAAAAGTAGTCCCTTCTCGGCGATTCTGCGGAGG
GATCTCCGTGGGGCGGTGAACGCCGATGATTATATAAGGACGCGCCGGGTGTGGCACAGCTAGTTCCGTC
GCAGCCGGGATTTGGGTCGCGGTTCTTGTTTGTGGATCGCTGTGATCGTCACTTGGTGAGTAGCGGGCTG
CTGGGCTGGCCGGGGCTTTCGTGGCCGCCGGGCCGCTCGGTGGGACGGAAGCGTGTGGAGAGACCGCCAA
GGGCTGTAGTCTGGGTCCGCGAGCAAGGTTGCCCTGAACTGGGGGTTGGGGGGAGCGCAGCAAAATGGCG
GCTGTTCCCGAGTCTTGAATGGAAGACGCTTGTGAGGCGGGCTGTGAGGTCGTTGAAACAAGGTGGGGGG
CATGGTGGGCGGCAAGAACCCAAGGTCTTGAGGCCTTCGCTAATGCGGGAAAGCTCTTATTCGGGTGAGA
TGGGCTGGGGCACCATCTGGGGACCCTGACGTGAAGTTTGTCACTGACTGGAGAACTCGGTTTGTCGTCT
GTTGCGGGGGCGGCAGTTATGGCGGTGCCGTTGGGCAGTGCACCCGTACCTTTGGGAGCGCGCGCCCTCG
TCGTGTCGTGACGTCACCCGTTCTGTTGGCTTATAATGCAGGGTGGGGCCACCTGCCGGTAGGTGTGCGG
TAGGCTTTTCTCCGTCGCAGGACGCAGGGTTCGGGCCTAGGGTAGGCTCTCCTGAATCGACAGGCGCCGG
ACCTCTGGTGAGGGGAGGGATAAGTGAGGCGTCAGTTTCTTTGGTCGGTTTTATGTACCTATCTTCTTAA
GTAGCTGAAGCTCCGGTTTTGAACTATGCGCTCGGGGTTGGCGAGTGTGTTTTGTGAAGTTTTTTAGGCA
CCTTTTGAAATGTAATCATTTGGGTCAATATGTAATTTTCAGTGTTAGACTAGTAAATTGTCCGCTAAAT
TCTGGCCGTTTTTGGCTTTTTTGTTAGACGAAGCTTGGTACCGAGCTCGGATCTCCACCCCGTACCGGTC
CTGCAGGATTTAAATGGCGCGCCGCTAGCGCTACCGGACTCAGATCTCGAGCTCAAGCTTCGAATTCTGC
AGTCGAATTCACCATGTCTAGACTGGACAAGAGCAAAGTCATAAACGGAGCTCTGGAATTACTCAATGGT
GTCGGTATCGAAGGCCTGACGACAAGGAAACTCGCTCAAAAGCTGGGAGTTGAGCAGCCTACCCTGTACT
GGCACGTGAAGAACAAGCGGGCCCTGCTCGATGCCCTGCCAATCGAGATGCTGGACAGGCATCATACCCA
CTTCTGCCCCCTGGAAGGCGAGTCATGGCAAGACTTTCTGCGGAACAACGCCAAGTCATACCGCTGTGCT
CTCCTCTCACATCGCGACGGGGCTAAAGTGCATCTCGGCACCCGCCCAACAGAGAAACAGTACGAAACCC
TGGAAAATCAGCTCGCGTTCCTGTGTCAGCAAGGCTTCTCCCTGGAGAACGCACTGTACGCTCTGTCCGC
CGTGGGCCACTTTACACTGGGCTGCGTATTGGAGGAACAGGAGCATCAAGTAGCAAAAGAGGAAAGAGAG
ACACCTACCACCGATTCTATGCCCCCACTTCTGAGACAAGCAATTGAGCTGTTCGACCGGCAGGGAGCCG
AACCTGCCTTCCTTTTCGGCCTGGAACTAATCATATGTGGCCTGGAGAAACAGCTAAAGTGCGAAAGCGG
CGGGCCGACCGACGCCCTTGACGATTTTGACTTAGACATGCTCCCAGCCGATGCCCTTGACGACTTTGAC
CTTGATATGCTGCCTGCTGACGCTCTTGACGATTTTGACCTTGACATGCTCCCCGGGTAACTAAGTAAGG
ATCCGCGGCCGCACTAGAGGACCCCCCCCCTAACGTTACTGGCCGAAGCCGCTTGGAATAAGGCCGGTGT
GCGTTTGTCTATATGTTATTTTCCACCATATTGCCGTCTTTTGGCAATGTGAGGGCCCGGAAACCTGGCC
CTGTCTTCTTGACGAGCATTCCTAGGGGTCTTTCCCCTCTCGCCAAAGGAATGCAAGGTCTGTTGAATGT
CGTGAAGGAAGCAGTTCCTCTGGAAGCTTCTTGAAGACAAACAACGTCTGTAGCGACCCTTTGCAGGCAG
CGGAACCCCCCACCTGGCGACAGGTGCCTCTGCGGCCAAAAGCCACGTGTATAAGATACACCTGCAAAGG
CGGCACAACCCCAGTGCCACGTTGTGAGTTGGATAGTTGTGGAAAGAGTCAAATGGCTCTCCTCAAGCGT
ATTCAACAAGGGGCTGAAGGATGCCCAGAAGGTACCCCATTGTATGGGATCTGATCTGGGGCCTCGGTGC
ACATGCTTTACATGTGTTTAGTCGAGGTTAAAAAAACGTCTAGGCCCCCCGAACCACGGGGACGTGGTTT
TCCTTTGAAAAACACGATGATAAGCTTACCGGTACGCGTGATAGCTTGCCA
